>Addgene plasmid #130539 | pTK_BsmBI_LacZ_Cerulean_Nanotag_91 | depositor full sequence | sequence record 249855 | pTK_BsmBI_LacZ_Cerulean_Nanotag_91 sequence 4954 bps
AATAAAATATCTTTATTTTCATTACATCTGTGTGTTGGTTTTTTGTGTGAATCGATAGTACTAACATACG
CTCTCCATCAAAACAAAACGAAACAAAACAAACTAGCAAAATAGGCTGTCCCCAGTGCAAGTGCAGGTGC
CAGAACATTTCTCTATCGATAGGTACCGAGCTCGAGTTCCATGGGAGACGGGCGCCGCTACAGGGCGCGT
CCCATTCGCCATTCAGGCTGCGCAACTGTTGGGAAGGGCGATCGGTGCGGGCCTCTTCGCTATTACGCCA
GCTGGCGAAAGGGGGATGTGCTGCAAGGCGATTAAGTTGGGTAACGCCAGGGTTTTCCCAGTCACGACGT
TGTAAAACGACGGCCAGTGAGCGCGCGTAATACGACTCACTATAGGGCGAATTGGGTACCGGGCCCCCCC
TCGAGGTCCTCCAGCTTTTGTTCCCTTTAGTGAGGGTTAATTGCGCGCTTGGCGTAATCATGGTCATAGC
TGTTTCCTGTGTGAAATTGTTATCCGCTCACAATTCCACACAACATACGAGCCGGAAGCATAAAGTGTAA
AGCCTGGGGTGCCTAATGAGTGAGCTAACTCACATTAATTGCGTTGCGCTCACTGCCCGCTTTCCACCGG
TCGTCTCAGGACCGCTAGCCCGGGCTCGAGATCTGCGATCTAAGTAAGCTTGCTGCTTCATCCCCGTGGC
CCGTTGCTCGCGTTTGCTGGCGGTGTCCCCGGAAGAAATATATTTGCATGTCTTTAGTTCTATGATGACA
CAAACCCCGCCCAGCGTCTTGTCATTGGCGAATTCGAACACGCAGATGCAGTCGGGGCGGCGCGGTCCCA
GGTCCACTTCGCATATTAAGGTGACGCGTGTGGCCTCGAACACCGAGCGACCCTGCAGCGACCCGCTTAA
CAGCGTCAACAGCGTGCCGCAGATCCCAAGCTTGCGGCCGCTTAAGCTGCAGAAGTTGGTCGTGAGGCAC
TGGGCAGGTAAGTATCAAGGTTACAAGACAGGTTTAAGGAGACCAATAGAAACTGGGCTTGTCGAGACAG
AGAAGACTCTTGCGTTTCTGATAGGCACCTATTGGTCTTACTGACATCCACTTTGCCTTTCTCTCCACAG
GTGTCCACTCCCAGGTTCAATACAGCTCTTAAGCGGCCGCAAGCTAGCTTGCCGCCACCATGGTGAGCAA
GGGCGAGGAGCTGTTCACCGGGGTGGTGCCCATCCTGGTCGAGCTGGACGGCGACGTAAACGGCCACAAG
TTCAGCGTGTCCGGCGAGGGCGAGGGCGATGCCACCTACGGCAAGCTGACCCTGAAGTTCATCTGCACCA
CCGGCAAGCTGCCCGTGCCCTGGCCCACCCTCGTGACCACCCTGACCTGGGGCGTGCAGTGCTTCGCCCG
CTACCCCGACCACATGAAGCAGCACGACTTCTTCAAGTCCGCCATGCCCGAAGGCTACGTCCAGGAGCGC
ACCATCTTCTTCAAGGACGACGGCAACTACAAGACCCGCGCCGAGGTGAAGTTCGAGGGCGACACCCTGG
TGAACCGCATCGAGCTGAAGGGCATCGACTTCAAGGAGGACGGCAACATCCTGGGGCACAAGCTGGAGTA
CAACGCCATCAGCGACAACGTCTATATCACCGCCGACAAGCAGAAGAACGGCATCAAGGCCAACTTCAAG
ATCCGCCACAACATCGAGGACGGCAGCGTGCAGCTCGCCGACCACTACCAGCAGAACACCCCCATCGGCG
ACGGCCCCGTGCTGCTGCCCGACAACCACTACCTGAGCACCCAGTCCAAGCTGAGCAAAGACCCCAACGA
GAAGCGCGATCACATGGTCCTGCTGGAGTTCGTGACCGCCGCCGGGATCACTCTCGGCATGGACGAGCTG
TACAAGTGAGCCTCTAGACTCCCTCAGCGGCGCGCCCGGATCCTCATAAGACCAGTGGTGCCTAGGCAGG
CTCTACGGTTCCAGTACTACCCAACCATACGCTGACGTTTGTGCCCGTTGTAACGCACCTGAGATCAGAT
CTCACGTGTCTAGAGTCGGGGCGGCCGGCCGCTTCGAGCAGACATGATAAGATACATTGATGAGTTTGGA
CAAACCACAACTAGAATGCAGTGAAAAAAATGCTTTATTTGTGAAATTTGTGATGCTATTGCTTTATTTG
TAACCATTATAAGCTGCAATAAACAAGTTAACAACAACAATTGCATTCATTTTATGTTTCAGGTTCAGGG
GGAGGTGTGGGAGGTTTTTTAAAGCAAGTAAAACCTCTACAAATGTGGTAAAATCGATAAGGATCCGTCG
ACCGATGCCCTTGAGAGCCTTCAACCCAGTCAGCTCCTTCCGGTGGGCGCGGGGCATGACTATCGTCGCC
GCACTTATGACTGTCTTCTTTATCATGCAACTCGTAGGACAGGTGCCGGCAGCGCTCTTCCGCTTCCTCG
CTCACTGACTCGCTGCGCTCGGTCGTTCGGCTGCGGCGAGCGGTATCAGCTCACTCAAAGGCGGTAATAC
GGTTATCCACAGAATCAGGGGATAACGCAGGAAAGAACATGTGAGCAAAAGGCCAGCAAAAGGCCAGGAA
CCGTAAAAAGGCCGCGTTGCTGGCGTTTTTCCATAGGCTCCGCCCCCCTGACGAGCATCACAAAAATCGA
CGCTCAAGTCAGAGGTGGCGAAACCCGACAGGACTATAAAGATACCAGGCGTTTCCCCCTGGAAGCTCCC
TCGTGCGCTCTCCTGTTCCGACCCTGCCGCTTACCGGATACCTGTCCGCCTTTCTCCCTTCGGGAAGCGT
GGCGCTTTCTCAATGCTCACGCTGTAGGTATCTCAGTTCGGTGTAGGTCGTTCGCTCCAAGCTGGGCTGT
GTGCACGAACCCCCCGTTCAGCCCGACCGCTGCGCCTTATCCGGTAACTATCGTCTTGAGTCCAACCCGG
TAAGACACGACTTATCGCCACTGGCAGCAGCCACTGGTAACAGGATTAGCAGAGCGAGGTATGTAGGCGG
TGCTACAGAGTTCTTGAAGTGGTGGCCTAACTACGGCTACACTAGAAGGACAGTATTTGGTATCTGCGCT
CTGCTGAAGCCAGTTACCTTCGGAAAAAGAGTTGGTAGCTCTTGATCCGGCAAACAAACCACCGCTGGTA
GCGGTGGTTTTTTTGTTTGCAAGCAGCAGATTACGCGCAGAAAAAAAGGATCTCAAGAAGATCCTTTGAT
CTTTTCTACGGGGTCTGACGCTCAGTGGAACGAAAACTCACGTTAAGGGATTTTGGTCATGAGATTATCA
AAAAGGATCTTCACCTAGATCCTTTTAAATTAAAAATGAAGTTTTAAATCAATCTAAAGTATATATGAGT
AAACTTGGTCTGACAGTTACCAATGCTTAATCAGTGAGGCACCTATCTCAGCGATCTGTCTATTTCGTTC
ATCCATAGTTGCCTGACTCCCCGTCGTGTAGATAACTACGATACGGGAGGGCTTACCATCTGGCCCCAGT
GCTGCAATGATACCGCGAGACCCACGCTCACCGGCTCCAGATTTATCAGCAATAAACCAGCCAGCCGGAA
GGGCCGAGCGCAGAAGTGGTCCTGCAACTTTATCCGCCTCCATCCAGTCTATTAATTGTTGCCGGGAAGC
TAGAGTAAGTAGTTCGCCAGTTAATAGTTTGCGCAACGTTGTTGCCATTGCTACAGGCATCGTGGTGTCA
CGCTCGTCGTTTGGTATGGCTTCATTCAGCTCCGGTTCCCAACGATCAAGGCGAGTTACATGATCCCCCA
TGTTGTGCAAAAAAGCGGTTAGCTCCTTCGGTCCTCCGATCGTTGTCAGAAGTAAGTTGGCCGCAGTGTT
ATCACTCATGGTTATGGCAGCACTGCATAATTCTCTTACTGTCATGCCATCCGTAAGATGCTTTTCTGTG
ACTGGTGAGTACTCAACCAAGTCATTCTGAGAATAGTGTATGCGGCGACCGAGTTGCTCTTGCCCGGCGT
CAATACGGGATAATACCGCGCCACATAGCAGAACTTTAAAAGTGCTCATCATTGGAAAACGTTCTTCGGG
GCGAAAACTCTCAAGGATCTTACCGCTGTTGAGATCCAGTTCGATGTAACCCACTCGTGCACCCAACTGA
TCTTCAGCATCTTTTACTTTCACCAGCGTTTCTGGGTGAGCAAAAACAGGAAGGCAAAATGCCGCAAAAA
AGGGAATAAGGGCGACACGGAAATGTTGAATACTCATACTCTTCCTTTTTCAATATTATTGAAGCATTTA
TCAGGGTTATTGTCTCATGAGCGGATACATATTTGAATGTATTTAGAAAAATAAACAAATAGGGGTTCCG
CGCACATTTCCCCGAAAAGTGCCACCTG
[124 nt withheld, positions 4369-4492]
C
[91 nt withheld, positions 4494-4584]
A
[49 nt withheld, positions 4586-4634]
CCTTTGACGTTGGAGTCCACGTTCTTT
[37 nt withheld, positions 4662-4698]
ACCCTATCTCGGTCTATTCTTTTGATTTATAAGGGATTTTGCCGATTTCGGCCTATTGGTTAAAAAATGA
GCTGATTTAACAAAAATTTAACGCGAATTTTAACAAAATATTAACGCTTACAATTTGCCATTCGCCATTC
AGGCTGCGCAACTGTTGGGAAGGGCGATCGGTGCGGGCCTCTTCGCTATTACGCCAGCCCAAGCTACCAT
GATAAGTAAGTAATATTAAGGTACGGGAGGTACTTGGAGCGGCCGC
Features (pLannotate 1.2.2; 21 found; start..end, strand, type, name):
      1..49      +  polyA_signal   poly(A) signal: synthetic polyadenylation signal
     63..154     +  misc_feature   pause site: RNA polymerase II transcriptional pause signal from the human α2 globin gene
    192..210     -  rep_origin     f1 ori (fragment): f1 bacteriophage origin of replication; arrow indicates direction of (+) strand synthesis
    215..370     -  CDS            lacZα (fragment): LacZα fragment of β-galactosidase; lacZ fragment
    378..396     +  promoter       T7 promoter: promoter for bacteriophage T7 RNA polymerase
    405..428     -  misc_feature   MCS (fragment): pBluescript multiple cloning site
    444..462     -  promoter       T3 promoter: promoter for bacteriophage T3 RNA polymerase
    507..523     -  protein_bind   lac operator: The lac repressor binds to the lac operator to inhibit transcription in E. coli. This inhibition can be relieved by adding lactose or isopropyl-β-D-thiogalactopyranoside (IPTG). lac repressor encoded by lacI
    531..561     -  promoter       lac promoter: promoter for the E. coli lac operon
    576..597     -  protein_bind   CAP binding site: CAP binding activates transcription in the presence of cAMP. E. coli catabolite activator protein
    765..910     +  promoter       HSV TK promoter: herpes simplex virus thymidine kinase promoter
    988..1120    +  intron         chimeric intron: chimera between introns from human β-globin and immunoglobulin heavy chain genes
   1180..1896    +  CDS            mCerulean: mCerulean is a basic (constitutively fluorescent) cyan fluorescent protein published in 2005, derived from Aequorea victoria. It is reported to be a very rapidly-maturing monomer.
   2078..2199    -  polyA_signal   SV40 poly(A) signal: SV40 polyadenylation signal
   2222..2290    -  CDS            large T antigen (fragment): large T antigen from SV40 (simian virus 40)
   2306..2438    +  CDS            TcR (fragment): tetracycline efflux protein; tet; confers resistance to tetracycline
   2618..3206    -  rep_origin     ori: high-copy-number ColE1/pMB1/pBR322/pUC origin of replication
   3377..4237    -  CDS            AmpR: β-lactamase; bla; confers resistance to ampicillin, carbenicillin, and related antibiotics
   4238..4342    -  promoter       AmpR promoter: bla
   4369..4797    +  rep_origin     f1 ori (sequence partly withheld): f1 bacteriophage origin of replication; arrow indicates direction of (+) strand synthesis
   4829..4896    -  CDS            lacZα (fragment): LacZα fragment of β-galactosidase; lacZ fragment
