>Addgene plasmid #130539 | pTK_BsmBI_LacZ_Cerulean_Nanotag_91 | addgene full sequence | sequence record 258414 | Addgene NGS Result
CAACATACGAGCCGGAAGCATAAAGTGTAAAGCCTGGGGTGCCTAATGAGTGAGCTAACTCACATTAATT
GCGTTGCGCTCACTGCCCGCTTTCCACCGGTCGTCTCAGGACCGCTAGCCCGGGCTCGAGATCTGCGATC
TAAGTAAGCTTGCTGCTTCATCCCCGTGGCCCGTTGCTCGCGTTTGCTGGCGGTGTCCCCGGAAGAAATA
TATTTGCATGTCTTTAGTTCTATGATGACACAAACCCCGCCCAGCGTCTTGTCATTGGCGAATTCGAACA
CGCAGATGCAGTCGGGGCGGCGCGGTCCCAGGTCCACTTCGCATATTAAGGTGACGCGTGTGGCCTCGAA
CACCGAGCGACCCTGCAGCGACCCGCTTAACAGCGTCAACAGCGTGCCGCAGATCCCAAGCTTGCGGCCG
CTTAAGCTGCAGAAGTTGGTCGTGAGGCACTGGGCAGGTAAGTATCAAGGTTACAAGACAGGTTTAAGGA
GACCAATAGAAACTGGGCTTGTCGAGACAGAGAAGACTCTTGCGTTTCTGATAGGCACCTATTGGTCTTA
CTGACATCCACTTTGCCTTTCTCTCCACAGGTGTCCACTCCCAGGTTCAATACAGCTCTTAAGCGGCCGC
AAGCTAGCTTGCCGCCACCATGGTGAGCAAGGGCGAGGAGCTGTTCACCGGGGTGGTGCCCATCCTGGTC
GAGCTGGACGGCGACGTAAACGGCCACAAGTTCAGCGTGTCCGGCGAGGGCGAGGGCGATGCCACCTACG
GCAAGCTGACCCTGAAGTTCATCTGCACCACCGGCAAGCTGCCCGTGCCCTGGCCCACCCTCGTGACCAC
CCTGACCTGGGGCGTGCAGTGCTTCGCCCGCTACCCCGACCACATGAAGCAGCACGACTTCTTCAAGTCC
GCCATGCCCGAAGGCTACGTCCAGGAGCGCACCATCTTCTTCAAGGACGACGGCAACTACAAGACCCGCG
CCGAGGTGAAGTTCGAGGGCGACACCCTGGTGAACCGCATCGAGCTGAAGGGCATCGACTTCAAGGAGGA
CGGCAACATCCTGGGGCACAAGCTGGAGTACAACGCCATCAGCGACAACGTCTATATCACCGCCGACAAG
CAGAAGAACGGCATCAAGGCCAACTTCAAGATCCGCCACAACATCGAGGACGGCAGCGTGCAGCTCGCCG
ACCACTACCAGCAGAACACCCCCATCGGCGACGGCCCCGTGCTGCTGCCCGACAACCACTACCTGAGCAC
CCAGTCCAAGCTGAGCAAAGACCCCAACGAGAAGCGCGATCACATGGTCCTGCTGGAGTTCGTGACCGCC
GCCGGGATCACTCTCGGCATGGACGAGCTGTACAAGTGAGCCTCTAGACTCCCTCAGCGGCGCGCCGGAT
CCTCATAAGACCAGTGGTGCCTAGGCAGGCTCTACGGTTCCAGTACTACCCAACCATACGCTGACGTTTG
TGCCCGTTGTAACGCACCTGAGATCTCACGTGTCTAGAGTCGGGGCGGCCGGCCGCTTCGAGCAGACATG
ATAAGATACATTGATGAGTTTGGACAAACCACAACTAGAATGCAGTGAAAAAAATGCTTTATTTGTGAAA
TTTGTGATGCTATTGCTTTATTTGTAACCATTATAAGCTGCAATAAACAAGTTAACAACAACAATTGCAT
TCATTTTATGTTTCAGGTTCAGGGGGAGGTGTGGGAGGTTTTTTAAAGCAAGTAAAACCTCTACAAATGT
GGTAAAATCGATAAGGATCCGTCGACCGATGCCCTTGAGAGCCTTCAACCCAGTCAGCTCCTTCCGGTGG
GCGCGGGGCATGACTATCGTCGCCGCACTTATGACTGTCTTCTTTATCATGCAACTCGTAGGACAGGTGC
CGGCAGCGCTCTTCCGCTTCCTCGCTCACTGACTCGCTGCGCTCGGTCGTTCGGCTGCGGCGAGCGGTAT
CAGCTCACTCAAAGGCGGTAATACGGTTATCCACAGAATCAGGGGATAACGCAGGAAAGAACATGTGAGC
AAAAGGCCAGCAAAAGGCCAGGAACCGTAAAAAGGCCGCGTTGCTGGCGTTTTTCCATAGGCTCCGCCCC
CCTGACGAGCATCACAAAAATCGACGCTCAAGTCAGAGGTGGCGAAACCCGACAGGACTATAAAGATACC
AGGCGTTTCCCCCTGGAAGCTCCCTCGTGCGCTCTCCTGTTCCGACCCTGCCGCTTACCGGATACCTGTC
CGCCTTTCTCCCTTCGGGAAGCGTGGCGCTTTCTCATAGCTCACGCTGTAGGTATCTCAGTTCGGTGTAG
GTCGTTCGCTCCAAGCTGGGCTGTGTGCACGAACCCCCCGTTCAGCCCGACCGCTGCGCCTTATCCGGTA
ACTATCGTCTTGAGTCCAACCCGGTAAGACACGACTTATCGCCACTGGCAGCAGCCACTGGTAACAGGAT
TAGCAGAGCGAGGTATGTAGGCGGTGCTACAGAGTTCTTGAAGTGGTGGCCTAACTACGGCTACACTAGA
AGAACAGTATTTGGTATCTGCGCTCTGCTGAAGCCAGTTACCTTCGGAAAAAGAGTTGGTAGCTCTTGAT
CCGGCAAACAAACCACCGCTGGTAGCGGTGGTTTTTTTGTTTGCAAGCAGCAGATTACGCGCAGAAAAAA
AGGATCTCAAGAAGATCCTTTGATCTTTTCTACGGGGTCTGACGCTCAGTGGAACGAAAACTCACGTTAA
GGGATTTTGGTCATGAGATTATCAAAAAGGATCTTCACCTAGATCCTTTTAAATTAAAAATGAAGTTTTA
AATCAATCTAAAGTATATATGAGTAAACTTGGTCTGACAGTTACCAATGCTTAATCAGTGAGGCACCTAT
CTCAGCGATCTGTCTATTTCGTTCATCCATAGTTGCCTGACTCCCCGTCGTGTAGATAACTACGATACGG
GAGGGCTTACCATCTGGCCCCAGTGCTGCAATGATACCGCGAGACCCACGCTCACCGGCTCCAGATTTAT
CAGCAATAAACCAGCCAGCCGGAAGGGCCGAGCGCAGAAGTGGTCCTGCAACTTTATCCGCCTCCATCCA
GTCTATTAATTGTTGCCGGGAAGCTAGAGTAAGTAGTTCGCCAGTTAATAGTTTGCGCAACGTTGTTGCC
ATTGCTACAGGCATCGTGGTGTCACGCTCGTCGTTTGGTATGGCTTCATTCAGCTCCGGTTCCCAACGAT
CAAGGCGAGTTACATGATCCCCCATGTTGTGCAAAAAAGCGGTTAGCTCCTTCGGTCCTCCGATCGTTGT
CAGAAGTAAGTTGGCCGCAGTGTTATCACTCATGGTTATGGCAGCACTGCATAATTCTCTTACTGTCATG
CCATCCGTAAGATGCTTTTCTGTGACTGGTGAGTACTCAACCAAGTCATTCTGAGAATAGTGTATGCGGC
GACCGAGTTGCTCTTGCCCGGCGTCAATACGGGATAATACCGCGCCACATAGCAGAACTTTAAAAGTGCT
CATCATTGGAAAACGTTCTTCGGGGCGAAAACTCTCAAGGATCTTACCGCTGTTGAGATCCAGTTCGATG
TAACCCACTCGTGCACCCAACTGATCTTCAGCATCTTTTACTTTCACCAGCGTTTCTGGGTGAGCAAAAA
CAGGAAGGCAAAATGCCGCAAAAAAGGGAATAAGGGCGACACGGAAATGTTGAATACTCATACTCTTCCT
TTTTCAATATTATTGAAGCATTTATCAGGGTTATTGTCTCATGAGCGGATACATATTTGAATGTATTTAG
AAAAATAAACAAATAGGGGTTCCGCGCACATTTCCCCGAAAAGTGCCACCTG
[124 nt withheld, positions 3833-3956]
C
[91 nt withheld, positions 3958-4048]
A
[49 nt withheld, positions 4050-4098]
CCTTTGACGTTGGAGTCCACGTTCTTT
[37 nt withheld, positions 4126-4162]
ACCCTATCTCGGTCTATTCTTTTGATTTATAAGGGATTTTGCCGATTTCGGCCTATTGGTTAAAAAATGA
GCTGATTTAACAAAAATTTAACGCGAATTTTAACAAAATATTAACGCTTACAATTTGCCATTCGCCATTC
AGGCTGCGCAACTGTTGGGAAGGGCGATCGGTGCGGGCCTCTTCGCTATTACGCCAGCCCAAGCTACCAT
GATAAGTAAGTAATATTAAGGTACGGGAGGTACTTGGAGCGGCCGCAATAAAATATCTTTATTTTCATTA
CATCTGTGTGTTGGTTTTTTGTGTGAATCGATAGTACTAACATACGCTCTCCATCAAAACAAAACGAAAC
AAAACAAACTAGCAAAATAGGCTGTCCCCAGTGCAAGTGCAGGTGCCAGAACATTTCTCTATCGATAGGT
ACCGAGCTCGAGTTCCATGGGAGACGGGCGCCGCTACAGGGCGCGTCCCATTCGCCATTCAGGCTGCGCA
ACTGTTGGGAAGGGCGATCGGTGCGGGCCTCTTCGCTATTACGCCAGCTGGCGAAAGGGGGATGTGCTGC
AAGGCGATTAAGTTGGGTAACGCCAGGGTTTTCCCAGTCACGACGTTGTAAAACGACGGCCAGTGAGCGC
GCGTAATACGACTCACTATAGGGCGAATTGGGTACCGGGCCCCCCCTCGAGGTCCTCCAGCTTTTGTTCC
CTTTAGTGAGGGTTAATTGCGCGCTTGGCGTAATCATGGTCATAGCTGTTTCCTGTGTGAAATTGTTATC
CGCTCACAATTCCACA
Features (pLannotate 1.2.2; 21 found; start..end, strand, type, name):
      1..31      -  promoter       lac promoter: promoter for the E. coli lac operon
     46..67      -  protein_bind   CAP binding site: CAP binding activates transcription in the presence of cAMP. E. coli catabolite activator protein
    235..380     +  promoter       HSV TK promoter: herpes simplex virus thymidine kinase promoter
    458..590     +  intron         chimeric intron: chimera between introns from human β-globin and immunoglobulin heavy chain genes
    650..1366    +  CDS            mCerulean: mCerulean is a basic (constitutively fluorescent) cyan fluorescent protein published in 2005, derived from Aequorea victoria. It is reported to be a very rapidly-maturing monomer.
   1542..1663    -  polyA_signal   SV40 poly(A) signal: SV40 polyadenylation signal
   1686..1754    -  CDS            large T antigen (fragment): large T antigen from SV40 (simian virus 40)
   1770..1902    +  CDS            TcR (fragment): tetracycline efflux protein; tet; confers resistance to tetracycline
   2082..2670    -  rep_origin     ori: high-copy-number ColE1/pMB1/pBR322/pUC origin of replication
   2841..3701    -  CDS            AmpR: β-lactamase; bla; confers resistance to ampicillin, carbenicillin, and related antibiotics
   3702..3806    -  promoter       AmpR promoter: bla
   3833..4261    +  rep_origin     f1 ori (sequence partly withheld): f1 bacteriophage origin of replication; arrow indicates direction of (+) strand synthesis
   4293..4360    -  CDS            lacZα (fragment): LacZα fragment of β-galactosidase; lacZ fragment
   4419..4467    +  polyA_signal   poly(A) signal: synthetic polyadenylation signal
   4481..4572    +  misc_feature   pause site: RNA polymerase II transcriptional pause signal from the human α2 globin gene
   4610..4628    -  rep_origin     f1 ori (fragment): f1 bacteriophage origin of replication; arrow indicates direction of (+) strand synthesis
   4633..4788    -  CDS            lacZα (fragment): LacZα fragment of β-galactosidase; lacZ fragment
   4796..4814    +  promoter       T7 promoter: promoter for bacteriophage T7 RNA polymerase
   4823..4846    -  misc_feature   MCS (fragment): pBluescript multiple cloning site
   4862..4880    -  promoter       T3 promoter: promoter for bacteriophage T3 RNA polymerase
   4925..4941    -  protein_bind   lac operator: The lac repressor binds to the lac operator to inhibit transcription in E. coli. This inhibition can be relieved by adding lactose or isopropyl-β-D-thiogalactopyranoside (IPTG). lac repressor encoded by lacI
