[The description below was written by a language model from this plasmid's Addgene catalogue record and pLannotate feature annotations shown in this document.]
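Description:
pTK_BsmBI_LacZ_Cerulean_Nanotag_91 is an enhancer-testing reporter plasmid of about 4.95 kb, built on the pTK_BsmBI backbone. It is propagated in E. coli under ampicillin selection (AmpR with its bla promoter) from a ColE1/pUC-type origin. The feature annotation describes that origin as high-copy, whereas the catalogue entry lists the plasmid as low copy. An f1 phage origin is also present, and short fragments of a tetracycline resistance gene and SV40 large T antigen appear to be non-functional backbone remnants.

The reporter unit consists of the herpes simplex virus thymidine kinase minimal promoter, a chimeric β-globin/immunoglobulin intron, the cyan fluorescent protein mCerulean and an SV40 polyadenylation signal. A minimal promoter gives little expression on its own, so Cerulean fluorescence reports the activity of whatever candidate enhancer is cloned upstream. Immediately upstream of the TK promoter is the listed 276 bp LacZ insert: a lacZα fragment with lac promoter, operator and CAP site, plus T7 and T3 promoters and a pBluescript polylinker remnant. The plasmid name suggests this is a placeholder excised with the type IIS enzyme BsmBI when an enhancer is inserted, which would allow blue/white screening, although the record lists the cloning sites as unknown. A synthetic poly(A) signal and a transcriptional pause site lie upstream of the cloning position, and they insulate the reporter from read-through transcription originating in the backbone.

The "Nanotag_91" designation implies a unique sequence identifier distinguishing this vector from sibling constructs, but no such element is annotated in either feature table and its position is not stated. The depositor and sequencing-derived records differ by only a few bases and show the same features in the same order. The associated work concerns neural crest gene regulatory networks in vivo.
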