Addgene plasmid #130539: pTK_BsmBI_LacZ_Cerulean_Nanotag_91
Purpose: Enhancer cloning nanotag reporter vector
Depositing lab: Tatjana Sauka-Spengler. Depositing organization: University of Oxford. Publication: Reconstruction of the Global Neural Crest Gene Regulatory Network In Vivo. Williams RM, Candido-Ferreira I, Repapi E, Gavriouchkina D, Senanayake U, Ling ITC, Telenius J, Taylor S, Hughes J, Sauka-Spengler T. Dev Cell. 2019 Oct 21;51(2):255-276.e7. doi: 10.1016/j.devcel.2019.10.003. PubMed 31639368.
Backbone
  Vector backbone: pTK_BsmBI
  Backbone size w/o insert (bp): 4670
  Vector type: Enhancer cloning nanotag reporter vector
Growth in bacteria
  Bacterial resistance: Ampicillin, 100 μg/mL
  Growth temperature: 37°C
  Growth strain: DH5alpha
  Copy number: Low Copy
Gene/Insert
  Gene/Insert name: LacZ
  Insert size (bp): 276
  Promoter: thymidine kinase minimal promoter
  Cloning method: Restriction Enzyme; 5′ cloning site Unknown (unknown if destroyed)
  Sequencing primers: 5′ pTK forward CTAGCAAAATAGGCTGTCCC; 3′ pTK reverse ATATTTCTTCCGGGGACACC
Terms and licenses: Academic/Nonprofit Terms; Industry Terms: Not Available to Industry
How to cite: pTK_BsmBI_LacZ_Cerulean_Nanotag_91 was a gift from Tatjana Sauka-Spengler (Addgene plasmid # 130539 ; http://n2t.net/addgene:130539 ; RRID:Addgene_130539)
